>Addgene plasmid #160825 | pXWS10tetO | addgene full sequence | sequence record 317090 | Addgene NGS Result
GGCTTCCTCGCTCACTGACTCGCTGCGCTCGGTCGTTCGGCTGCGGCGAGCGGTATCAGCTCACTCAAAG
GCGGTAATCTCGAGTCCCGTCAAGTCAGCGTAATGCTCTGCCAGTGTTACAACCAATTAACCAATTCTGA
TTAGAAAAACTCATCGAGCATCAAATGAAACTGCAATTTATTCATATCAGGATTATCGATACCATATTTT
TGAAAAAGCCGTTTCTGTAATGAAGGAGAAAACTCACCGAGGCAGTTCCATAGGATGGCAAGATCCTGGT
ATCGGTCTGCGATTCCGACTCGTCCAACATCAATACAACCTATTAATTTCCCCTCGTCAAAAATAAGGTT
ATCAAGTGAGAAATCACCATGAGTGACGACTGAATCCGGTGAGAATGGCAAAAGCTTATGCATTTCTTTC
CAGACTTGTTCAACAGGCCAGCCATTACGCTCGTCATCAAAATCACTCGCATCAACCAAACCGTTATTCA
TTCGTGATTGCGCCTGAGCGAGACGAAATACGCGATCGCTGTTAAAAGGACAATTACAAACAGGAATCGA
ATGCAACCGGCGCAGGAACACTGCCAGCGCATCAACAATATTTTCACCTGAATCAGGATATTCTTCTAAT
ACCTGGAATGCTGTTTTCCCGGGGATCGCAGTGGTGAGTAACCATGCATCATCAGGAGTACGGATAAAAT
GCTTGATGGTCGGAAGAGGCATAAATTCCGTCAGCCAGTTTAGTCTGACCATCTCATCTGTAACATCATT
GGCAACGCTACCTTTGCCATGTTTCAGAAACAACTCTGGCGCATCGGGCTTCCCATACAATCGATAGATT
GTCGCACCTGATTGCCCGACATTATCGCGAGCCCATTTATACCCATATAAATCAGCATCCATGTTGGAAT
TTAATCGCGGCCTGGAGCAAGACGTTTCCCGTTGAATATGGCTCATAACACCCCTTGTATTACTGTTTAT
GTAAGCAGACAGTTTTATTGTTCATGATGATATATTTTTATCTTGTGCAATGTAACATCAGAGATTTTGA
GACACAACGTGGCTTTGTTGAATAAATCGAACTTTTGCTGAGTTGAAGGATCAGATCACGCATCTTCCCG
ACAACGCAGACCGTTCCGTGGCAAAGCAAAAGTTCAAAATCACCAACTGGTCCACCTACAACAAAGCTCT
CATCAACCGTGGCTCCCTCACTTTCTGGCTGGATGATGGGGCGATTCAGGCCTGGTATGAGTCAGCAACA
CCTTCTTCACGAGGCAGACCTCAGCGCTAGCGGAGTGTATACTGGCTTACTATGTTGGCACTGATGAGGG
TGTCAGTGAAGTGCTTCATGTGGCAGGAGAAAAAAGGCTGCACCGGTGCGTCAGCAGAATATGTGATACA
GGATATATTCCGCTTCCTCGCTCACTGACTCGCTACGCTCGGTCGTTCGACTGCGGCGAGCGGAAATGGC
TTACGAACGGGGCGGAGATTTCCTGGAAGATGCCAGGAAGATACTTAACAGGGAAGTGAGAGGGCCGCGG
CAAAGCCGTTTTTCCATAGGCTCCGCCCCCTGACAAGCATCACGAAATCTGACGCTCAAATCAGTGGTGG
CGAAACCCGACAGGACTATAAAGATACCAGGCGTTTCCCCCTGGCGGCTCCCTCGTGCGCTCTCCTGTTC
CTGCCTTTCGGTTTACCGGTGTCATTCCGCTGTTATGGCCGCGTTTGTCTCATTCCACGCCTGACACTCA
GTTCCGGGTAGGCAGTTCGCTCCAAGCTGGACTGTATGCACGAACCCCCCGTTCAGTCCGACCGCTGCGC
CTTATCCGGTAACTATCGTCTTGAGTCCAACCCGGAAAGACATGCAAAAGCACCACTGGCAGCAGCCACT
GGTAATTGATTTAGAGGAGTTAGTCTTGAAGTCATGCGCCGGTTAAGGCTAAACTGAAAGGACAAGTTTT
GGTGACTGCGCTCCTCCAAGCCAGTTACCTCGGTTCAAAGAGTTGGTAGCTCAGAGAACCTTCAAAAAAC
CGCCCTGCAAGGCGGTTTTTTCGTTTTCAGAGCAAGAGATTACGCGCAGACCAAAACGATCTCAAGAAGA
TCATCTTATTAAGGGGTCTGACGCTCAGTGGAACGAAAACTCACGTTAAGGGATTTTGGTCATGAGATTA
TCAAAAAGGATCTTCACCTAGATCCTTTTAAATTAAAAATGAAGTTTTAAATCAATCTAAAGTATATATG
AGTAAACTTGGTCTGACAGTTACCAATGCTTAATCAGTGAGGCACCTATCTCAGCGATCTGTCTATTTCG
TTCATCCATAGTTGCCTGACTCCCCGTCGTGTAGATAACTACGATACGGGAGGGCTTACCATCTGGCCCC
AGTGCTGCAATGATACCGCGAGACCCACGCTCACCGGCTCCAGATTTATCAGCAATAAACCAGCCAGCCG
GAAGGGCCGAGCGCAGAAGTGGTCCTGCAACTTTATCCGCCTCCATCCAGTCTATTCCATGGTGCCACCT
GACGTCTAAGAAACCATTATTATCATGACATTAACCTATAAAAATAGGCGTATCACGAGGCAGAATTTCA
GATAAAAAAAATCCTTAGCTTTCGCTAAGGATGATTTCTGGAATTCGCGGCCGCTTCTAGAGATCGATTT
TAGAGCTGCCTCCCTATCAGTGATAGAGATTGCTACAACTGCAAGGTAGTCCCGGTATCCCTATCAGTGA
TAGAGACTGATAGCTACGAGTCTGAGATCCTACTTGTCCCTATCAGTGATAGAGACAGTACCGAGTTTTC
CCTATCAGTGATAGAGAGCTCATACTGCGACAGAGTCTTTTCCCTATCAGTGATAGAGATAGGCTCCTTT
GTCAAAAGTGATCGCTTCCCTATCAGTGATAGAGACTTCACGGGATAATGTGTTCTACTCCCTATCAGTG
ATAGAGAGCTTAAGTCAATCCAATGCGTTCAGGTGCTCCCTATCAGTGATAGAGAAACTCCGTCATCGTG
GATGTCAATACTGACTCCCTATCAGTGATAGAGATTGATTTCACCGCTGGCGTCAATTCCCTATCAGTGA
TAGAGACTTAGGTGTCCCTAGAATTACTAGAGCCAGGCATCAAATAAAACGAAAGGCTCAGTCGAAAGAC
TGGGCCTTTCGTTTTATCTGTTGTTTGTCGGTGAACGCTCTCTACTAGAGTCACACTGGCTCACCTTCGG
GTGGGCCTTTCTGCGTTTATATACTAGTAGCGGCCGCTGCA
Features (pLannotate 1.2.2; 20 found; start..end, strand, type, name):
    141..956     -  CDS            KanR: aminoglycoside phosphotransferase; aph(3')-Ia; confers resistance to kanamycin in bacteria or G418 (Geneticin®) in eukaryotes
   1283..1309    +  misc_feature   bom (fragment): basis of mobility region from pBR322
   1408..1463    -  rep_origin     RSF ori (fragment): Plasmids containing the RSF 1030 origin of replication can be propagated in E. coli cells that contain additional plasmids with compatible origins.
   1551..2095    -  rep_origin     p15A ori: Plasmids containing the medium-copy-number p15A origin of replication can be propagated in E. coli cells that contain a second plasmid with the ColE1 origin.
   2261..2506    -  CDS            bla(M) (fragment): β-lactamase lacking the signal sequence; bla(M); allows cytosolic expression of β-lactamase
   2585..2628    -  terminator     bacterial terminator: putative bacterial transcription terminator
   2631..2652    +  misc_feature   BioBrick prefix: BioBrick prefix for parts that do not start with "ATG"
   2671..2692    +  promoter       PLtetO-1 promoter (fragment): modified phage lambda PL promoter with tet operator sites (Lutz and Bujard, 1997)
   2717..2736    +  promoter       PLtetO-1 promoter (fragment): modified phage lambda PL promoter with tet operator sites (Lutz and Bujard, 1997)
   2767..2785    +  protein_bind   tet operator: tetO; bacterial operator O2 for the tetR and tetA genes tetracycline repressor TetR
   2799..2817    +  protein_bind   tet operator: tetO; bacterial operator O2 for the tetR and tetA genes tetracycline repressor TetR
   2841..2861    +  promoter       PLtetO-1 promoter (fragment): modified phage lambda PL promoter with tet operator sites (Lutz and Bujard, 1997)
   2887..2908    +  promoter       H1-2O2 promoter (fragment): doxycycline-inducible variant of the human H1 RNA promoter (Henriksen et al., 2007)
   2926..2947    +  promoter       tight TRE promoter (fragment): Tet-responsive promoter PTight, consisting of seven tet operator sequences followed by the minimal CMV promoter
   2976..2997    +  protein_bind   tetracycline response element (fragment): contains seven copies of the tetracycline operator tetO tetracycline repressor TetR
   3026..3048    +  promoter       PLtetO-1 promoter (fragment): modified phage lambda PL promoter with tet operator sites (Lutz and Bujard, 1997)
   3068..3090    +  promoter       H1-2O2 promoter (fragment): doxycycline-inducible variant of the human H1 RNA promoter (Henriksen et al., 2007)
   3121..3192    +  terminator     rrnB T1 terminator: transcription terminator T1 from the E. coli rrnB gene
   3208..3235    +  terminator     T7Te terminator: phage T7 early transcription terminator
   3242..1       +  misc_feature   BioBrick suffix (across the origin): universal suffix for all parts
