[The description below was written by a language model from this plasmid's Addgene catalogue record and pLannotate feature annotations shown in this document.]
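Description:
pXWS10tetO is a synthetic-biology plasmid for E. coli that carries a "DNA sponge": an array of ten tet operator (tetO) sites intended to bind and titrate the TetR repressor rather than to express any gene. It is built on the BioBrick backbone pSB3K3, which replicates from the p15A origin, listed in the record as low copy and compatible with ColE1-type plasmids, so the sponge can coexist with a second plasmid carrying a TetR-regulated circuit. It is selected with kanamycin through the aph(3')-Ia (KanR) gene. The annotation also picks up short fragments resembling bom, the RSF origin and β-lactamase; these are partial matches in the backbone, not functional elements.

The 589 bp synthetic insert, (10 X tetO)-t, sits between the BioBrick prefix and suffix, cloned EcoRI to PstI with both sites retained. The feature table shows ten closely spaced hits across this region. Two are labelled as tet operators, and the rest as fragments of PLtetO-1, H1-2O2, tight TRE or the tetracycline response element. All are about 20 bp long, consistent with the automated annotator recognising individual tetO repeats by their resemblance to operator-containing promoters, not with intact promoters being present. The array is followed by the rrnB T1 and T7Te terminators, with another putative terminator upstream of the prefix, insulating the sponge from transcriptional read-through.

According to the associated publication, such decoy binding-site arrays are used to tune gene expression and to mitigate protein toxicity by sequestering a DNA-binding protein. The depositor notes that the repetitive insert may be prone to recombination.
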