Addgene plasmid #160825: pXWS10tetO
Purpose: 10 repeats of tetO sponge
Depositing lab: Baojun Wang. Depositing organization: University of Edinburgh. Publication: Synthetic protein-binding DNA sponge as a tool to tune gene expression and mitigate protein toxicity. Wan X, Pinto F, Yu L, Wang B. Nat Commun. 2020 Nov 24;11(1):5961. doi: 10.1038/s41467-020-19552-9. PubMed 33235249.
Backbone
  Vector backbone: pSB3K3
  Backbone size w/o insert (bp): 2672
  Vector type: Synthetic Biology
Growth in bacteria
  Bacterial resistance: Kanamycin, 50 μg/mL
  Growth temperature: 30°C
  Growth strain: NEB Stable
  Copy number: Low Copy
Gene/Insert
  Gene/Insert name: (10 X tetO)-t
  Species: Synthetic
  Insert size (bp): 589
  Cloning method: Restriction Enzyme; 5′ cloning site EcoRI (not destroyed); 3′ cloning site PstI (not destroyed)
  Sequencing primers: 5′ TGCCACCTGACGTCTAAGAA; 3′ ATTACCGCCTTTGAGTGAGC
Terms and licenses: Academic/Nonprofit Terms; Industry Terms: Not Available to Industry
Depositor comments: This plasmid may be prone to recombination. It is recommended to screen multiple DNA preparations from cultures started from single colonies.
How to cite: pXWS10tetO was a gift from Baojun Wang (Addgene plasmid # 160825 ; http://n2t.net/addgene:160825 ; RRID:Addgene_160825)
