>Addgene plasmid #160825 | pXWS10tetO | depositor partial sequence | sequence record 311326 | (10 X tetO)-t
ATCGATTTTAGAGCTGCCTCCCTATCAGTGATAGAGATTGCTACAACTGCAAGGTAGTCCCGGTATCCCT
ATCAGTGATAGAGACTGATAGCTACGAGTCTGAGATCCTACTTGTCCCTATCAGTGATAGAGACAGTACC
GAGTTTTCCCTATCAGTGATAGAGAGCTCATACTGCGACAGAGTCTTTTCCCTATCAGTGATAGAGATAG
GCTCCTTTGTCAAAAGTGATCGCTTCCCTATCAGTGATAGAGACTTCACGGGATAATGTGTTCTACTCCC
TATCAGTGATAGAGAGCTTAAGTCAATCCAATGCGTTCAGGTGCTCCCTATCAGTGATAGAGAAACTCCG
TCATCGTGGATGTCAATACTGACTCCCTATCAGTGATAGAGATTGATTTCACCGCTGGCGTCAATTCCCT
ATCAGTGATAGAGACTTAGGTGTCCCTAGAATTACTAGAGCCAGGCATCAAATAAAACGAAAGGCTCAGT
CGAAAGACTGGGCCTTTCGTTTTATCTGTTGTTTGTCGGTGAACGCTCTCTACTAGAGTCACACTGGCTC
ACCTTCGGGTGGGCCTTTCTGCGTTTATA
